LOCUS       Exported 4530 bp ds-DNA circular SYN 13-MAY-2021
DEFINITION  synthetic circular DNA
ACCESSION   .
VERSION     .
KEYWORDS    pTF280 (pFA6a-PSc-6xGly-2xStrep-HphMX)
SOURCE      synthetic DNA construct
  ORGANISM  synthetic DNA construct
REFERENCE   1 (bases 1 to 4530)
  TITLE     Formosa lab yeast 3' tagging constructs
  JOURNAL   Unpublished
REFERENCE   2 (bases 1 to 4530)
  AUTHORS   .
  TITLE     Direct Submission
  JOURNAL   Exported May 13, 2021 from SnapGene Server 1.1.58
            http://www.snapgene.com
FEATURES             Location/Qualifiers
     source          1..4530
                     /organism="synthetic DNA construct"
                     /mol_type="other DNA"
     promoter        complement(199..303)
                     /gene="bla"
                     /label=AmpR promoter
     primer_bind     371..389
                     /label=pBRforEco
                     /note="pBR322 vectors, upsteam of EcoRI site, forward
                     primer"
     primer_bind     complement(427..449)
                     /label=pGEX 3'
                     /note="pGEX vectors, reverse primer"
     primer_bind     549..568
                     /label=pRS-marker
                     /note="pRS vectors, use to sequence yeast selectable
                     marker"
     promoter        649..667
                     /label=SP6 promoter
                     /note="promoter for bacteriophage SP6 RNA polymerase"
     primer_bind     649..666
                     /label=SP6
                     /note="SP6 promoter, forward primer"
     CDS             728..751
                     /codon_start=1
                     /product="recognition and cleavage site for human
                     rhinovirus 3C and PreScission proteases"
                     /label=HRV 3C site
                     /translation="LEVLFQGP"
     CDS             776..799
                     /codon_start=1
                     /product="peptide that binds Strep-Tactin(R), an engineered
                     form of streptavidin"
                     /label=Strep-Tag II
                     /translation="WSHPQFEK"
     CDS             836..859
                     /codon_start=1
                     /product="peptide that binds Strep-Tactin(R), an engineered
                     form of streptavidin"
                     /label=Strep-Tag II
                     /translation="WSHPQFEK"
     terminator      888..1075
                     /gene="S. cerevisiae ADH1"
                     /label=ADH1 terminator
                     /note="transcription terminator for the S. cerevisiae
                     alcohol dehydrogenase 1 (ADH1) gene"
     primer_bind     complement(943..967)
                     /label=pHybLex-R
                     /note="ADH terminator, reverse primer"
     gene            1150..2725
                     /label=hphMX6
                     /note="yeast selectable marker conferring hygromycin
                     resistance"
     promoter        1150..1493
                     /label=TEF promoter
                     /note="Ashbya gossypii TEF promoter"
     CDS             1494..2522
                     /codon_start=1
                     /gene="aph(4)-Ia"
                     /product="aminoglycoside phosphotransferase from E. coli"
                     /label=HygR
                     /note="confers resistance to hygromycin"
                     /translation="MGKKPELTATSVEKFLIEKFDSVSDLMQLSEGEESRAFSFDVGGR
                     GYVLRVNSCADGFYKDRYVYRHFASAALPIPEVLDIGEFSESLTYCISRRAQGVTLQDL
                     PETELPAVLQPVAEAMDAIAAADLSQTSGFGPFGPQGIGQYTTWRDFICAIADPHVYHW
                     QTVMDDTVSASVAQALDELMLWAEDCPEVRHLVHADFGSNNVLTDNGRITAVIDWSEAM
                     FGDSQYEVANIFFWRPWLACMEQQTRYFERRHPELAGSPRLRAYMLRIGLDQLYQSLVD
                     GNFDDAAWAQGRCDAIVRSGAGTVGRTQIARRSAAVWTDGCVEVLADSGNRRPSTRPRA
                     KE"
     terminator      2528..2725
                     /label=TEF terminator
                     /note="Ashbya gossypii TEF terminator"
     primer_bind     complement(2832..2851)
                     /label=T7
                     /note="T7 promoter, forward primer"
     promoter        complement(2833..2851)
                     /label=T7 promoter
                     /note="promoter for bacteriophage T7 RNA polymerase"
     primer_bind     complement(2938..2955)
                     /label=L4440
                     /note="L4440 vector, forward primer"
     rep_origin      complement(3109..3697)
                     /direction=LEFT
                     /label=ori
                     /note="high-copy-number ColE1/pMB1/pBR322/pUC origin of
                     replication"
     primer_bind     complement(3189..3208)
                     /label=pBR322ori-F
                     /note="pBR322 origin, forward primer"
     CDS             complement(3868..198)
                     /codon_start=1
                     /gene="bla"
                     /product="beta-lactamase"
                     /label=AmpR
                     /note="confers resistance to ampicillin, carbenicillin, and
                     related antibiotics"
                     /translation="MSIQHFRVALIPFFAAFCLPVFAHPETLVKVKDAEDQLGARVGYI
                     ELDLNSGKILESFRPEERFPMMSTFKVLLCGAVLSRIDAGQEQLGRRIHYSQNDLVEYS
                     PVTEKHLTDGMTVRELCSAAITMSDNTAANLLLTTIGGPKELTAFLHNMGDHVTRLDRW
                     EPELNEAIPNDERDTTMPVAMATTLRKLLTGELLTLASRQQLIDWMEADKVAGPLLRSA
                     LPAGWFIADKSGAGERGSRGIIAALGPDGKPSRIVVIYTTGSQATMDERNRQIAEIGAS
                     LIKHW"
     primer_bind     4491..4510
                     /label=Amp-R
                     /note="Ampicillin resistance gene, reverse primer"
ORIGIN
        1 cattggaaaa cgttcttcgg ggcgaaaact ctcaaggatc ttaccgctgt tgagatccag
       61 ttcgatgtaa cccactcgtg cacccaactg atcttcagca tcttttactt tcaccagcgt
      121 ttctgggtga gcaaaaacag gaaggcaaaa tgccgcaaaa aagggaataa gggcgacacg
      181 gaaatgttga atactcatac tcttcctttt tcaatattat tgaagcattt atcagggtta
      241 ttgtctcatg agcggataca tatttgaatg tatttagaaa aataaacaaa taggggttcc
      301 gcgcacattt ccccgaaaag tgccacctga cgtctaagaa accattatta tcatgacatt
      361 aacctataaa aataggcgta tcacgaggcc ctttcgtctc gcgcgtttcg gtgatgacgg
      421 tgaaaacctc tgacacatgc agctcccgga gacggtcaca gcttgtctgt aagcggatgc
      481 cgggagcaga caagcccgtc agggcgcgtc agcgggtgtt ggcgggtgtc ggggctggct
      541 taactatgcg gcatcagagc agattgtact gagagtgcac catatggaca tattgtcgtt
      601 agaacgcggc tacaattaat acataacctt atgtatcata cacatacgat ttaggtgaca
      661 ctatagaacg cggccgccag ctgaagcttc gtacgctgca ggtcgacgga tccccgggtt
      721 aattaacttg gaagtattgt tccaaggtcc aggtggaggc ggtggaggct ctagatggtc
      781 tcacccacag ttcgagaagg gtggaggctc tggcggtgga tccggaggcg gttcatggtc
      841 tcacccacag ttcgagaagt gactcgaggc gcgccacttc taaataagcg aatttcttat
      901 gatttatgat ttttattatt aaataagtta taaaaaaaat aagtgtatac aaattttaaa
      961 gtgactctta ggttttaaaa cgaaaattct tattcttgag taactctttc ctgtaggtca
     1021 ggttgctttc tcaggtatag tatgaggtcg ctcttattga ccacacctct accggcagat
     1081 ccgctaggga taacagggta atatagatct gtttagcttg cctcgtcccc gccgggtcac
     1141 ccggccagcg acatggaggc ccagaatacc ctccttgaca gtcttgacgt gcgcagctca
     1201 ggggcatgat gtgactgtcg cccgtacatt tagcccatac atccccatgt ataatcattt
     1261 gcatccatac attttgatgg ccgcacggcg cgaagcaaaa attacggctc ctcgctgcgg
     1321 acctgcgagc agggaaacgc tcccctcaca gacgcgttga attgtcccca cgccgcgccc
     1381 ctgtagagaa atataaaagg ttaggatttg ccactgaggt tcttctttca tatacttcct
     1441 tttaaaatct tgctaggata cagttctcac atcacatccg aacataaaca accatgggta
     1501 aaaagcctga actcaccgcg acgtctgtcg agaagtttct gatcgaaaag ttcgacagcg
     1561 tctccgacct gatgcagctc tcggagggcg aagaatctcg tgctttcagc ttcgatgtag
     1621 gagggcgtgg atatgtcctg cgggtaaata gctgcgccga tggtttctac aaagatcgtt
     1681 atgtttatcg gcactttgca tcggccgcgc tcccgattcc ggaagtgctt gacattgggg
     1741 aattcagcga gagcctgacc tattgcatct cccgccgtgc acagggtgtc acgttgcaag
     1801 acctgcctga aaccgaactg cccgctgttc tgcagccggt cgcggaggcc atggatgcga
     1861 tcgctgcggc cgatcttagc cagacgagcg ggttcggccc attcggaccg caaggaatcg
     1921 gtcaatacac tacatggcgt gatttcatat gcgcgattgc tgatccccat gtgtatcact
     1981 ggcaaactgt gatggacgac accgtcagtg cgtccgtcgc gcaggctctc gatgagctga
     2041 tgctttgggc cgaggactgc cccgaagtcc ggcacctcgt gcacgcggat ttcggctcca
     2101 acaatgtcct gacggacaat ggccgcataa cagcggtcat tgactggagc gaggcgatgt
     2161 tcggggattc ccaatacgag gtcgccaaca tcttcttctg gaggccgtgg ttggcttgta
     2221 tggagcagca gacgcgctac ttcgagcgga ggcatccgga gcttgcagga tcgccgcggc
     2281 tccgggcgta tatgctccgc attggtcttg accaactcta tcagagcttg gttgacggca
     2341 atttcgatga tgcagcttgg gcgcagggtc gatgcgacgc aatcgtccga tccggagccg
     2401 ggactgtcgg gcgtacacaa atcgcccgca gaagcgcggc cgtctggacc gatggctgtg
     2461 tagaagtact cgccgatagt ggaaaccgac gccccagcac tcgtccgagg gcaaaggaat
     2521 aatcagtact gacaataaaa agattcttgt tttcaagaac ttgtcatttg tatagttttt
     2581 ttatattgta gttgttctat tttaatcaaa tgttagcgtg atttatattt tttttcgcct
     2641 cgacatcatc tgcccagatg cgaagttaag tgcgcagaaa gtaatatcat gcgtcaatcg
     2701 tatgtgaatg ctggtcgcta tactgctgtc gattcgatac taacgccgcc atccagtgtc
     2761 gaaaacgagc tcgaattcat cgatgatatc agatccacta gtggcctatg cggccgcgga
     2821 tctgccggtc tccctatagt gagtcgtatt aatttcgata agccaggtta acctgcatta
     2881 atgaatcggc caacgcgcgg ggagaggcgg tttgcgtatt gggcgctctt ccgcttcctc
     2941 gctcactgac tcgctgcgct cggtcgttcg gctgcggcga gcggtatcag ctcactcaaa
     3001 ggcggtaata cggttatcca cagaatcagg ggataacgca ggaaagaaca tgtgagcaaa
     3061 aggccagcaa aaggccagga accgtaaaaa ggccgcgttg ctggcgtttt tccataggct
     3121 ccgcccccct gacgagcatc acaaaaatcg acgctcaagt cagaggtggc gaaacccgac
     3181 aggactataa agataccagg cgtttccccc tggaagctcc ctcgtgcgct ctcctgttcc
     3241 gaccctgccg cttaccggat acctgtccgc ctttctccct tcgggaagcg tggcgctttc
     3301 tcaatgctca cgctgtaggt atctcagttc ggtgtaggtc gttcgctcca agctgggctg
     3361 tgtgcacgaa ccccccgttc agcccgaccg ctgcgcctta tccggtaact atcgtcttga
     3421 gtccaacccg gtaagacacg acttatcgcc actggcagca gccactggta acaggattag
     3481 cagagcgagg tatgtaggcg gtgctacaga gttcttgaag tggtggccta actacggcta
     3541 cactagaagg acagtatttg gtatctgcgc tctgctgaag ccagttacct tcggaaaaag
     3601 agttggtagc tcttgatccg gcaaacaaac caccgctggt agcggtggtt tttttgtttg
     3661 caagcagcag attacgcgca gaaaaaaagg atctcaagaa gatcctttga tcttttctac
     3721 ggggtctgac gctcagtgga acgaaaactc acgttaaggg attttggtca tgagattatc
     3781 aaaaaggatc ttcacctaga tccttttaaa ttaaaaatga agttttaaat caatctaaag
     3841 tatatatgag taaacttggt ctgacagtta ccaatgctta atcagtgagg cacctatctc
     3901 agcgatctgt ctatttcgtt catccatagt tgcctgactc cccgtcgtgt agataactac
     3961 gatacgggag ggcttaccat ctggccccag tgctgcaatg ataccgcgag acccacgctc
     4021 accggctcca gatttatcag caataaacca gccagccgga agggccgagc gcagaagtgg
     4081 tcctgcaact ttatccgcct ccatccagtc tattaattgt tgccgggaag ctagagtaag
     4141 tagttcgcca gttaatagtt tgcgcaacgt tgttgccatt gctacaggca tcgtggtgtc
     4201 acgctcgtcg tttggtatgg cttcattcag ctccggttcc caacgatcaa ggcgagttac
     4261 atgatccccc atgttgtgca aaaaagcggt tagctccttc ggtcctccga tcgttgtcag
     4321 aagtaagttg gccgcagtgt tatcactcat ggttatggca gcactgcata attctcttac
     4381 tgtcatgcca tccgtaagat gcttttctgt gactggtgag tactcaacca agtcattctg
     4441 agaatagtgt atgcggcgac cgagttgctc ttgcccggcg tcaatacggg ataataccgc
     4501 gccacatagc agaactttaa aagtgctcat
//
