[The description below was written by a language model from this plasmid's Addgene catalogue record and the feature table of its GenBank file.]
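Description:
pTF280 (pFA6a-PSc-6xGly-2xStrep-HphMX) is a template plasmid of the pFA6a family used for PCR-based C-terminal tagging of genes at their chromosomal loci in budding yeast. It is listed as an empty backbone: it carries no gene of interest and has no yeast replication origin, serving only as a source of a linear tagging cassette. It is maintained in E. coli through a high-copy ColE1/pUC-type origin and an ampicillin resistance gene (bla). It was derived from pFA6a-6xGLY-3xFLAG-hphMX4 by replacing the 6xGly/3xFLAG segment with a PreScission site, 6xGly linker and 2xStrep module. The sequence record is 4530 bp.

The amplifiable module begins with a PreScission (HRV 3C) protease cleavage site, followed by the six-glycine linker and two copies of Strep-Tag II, which binds Strep-Tactin. Next comes the S. cerevisiae ADH1 transcription terminator. Downstream lies the hphMX marker, in which the Ashbya gossypii TEF promoter and terminator drive a hygromycin phosphotransferase gene for hygromycin selection in yeast. SP6 and T7 promoters flank the cassette and serve as sequencing primer sites.

Primers carrying about 50 nucleotides of target homology amplify the cassette. Homologous recombination then fuses it in frame to the 3' end of a chosen ORF, so the tagged protein remains under its native promoter. The fusion can be detected or affinity-purified through the Strep tags and released from the matrix by PreScission cleavage. The plasmid belongs to a 36-member set combining TEV or PreScission sites with various tags and markers. The two protease sites allow sequential two-step purification of complexes that carry two differently tagged subunits. An alternative upstream primer can omit the protease site when only epitope tagging is needed.
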