Addgene plasmid #44076: pTF280 (pFA6a-PSc-6xGly-2xStrep-HphMX)
Purpose: (Empty Backbone)
Depositing lab: Tim Formosa. Depositing organization: University of Utah.
Backbone
  Vector backbone: pFA6a-6xGLY-3xFLAG-hphMX4 (Addgene plasmid # 20755)
  Backbone manufacturer: Mark Hochstrasser lab (Yale Univeristy, New Haven, CT) (PMID: 19243080)
  Backbone size (bp): 4477
  Modifications to backbone: 6xGly/3xFlag replaced with PSc/6xGly/2xStrep
  Vector type: PCR-based yeast C-terminal tagging
  Selectable markers: Hygromycin
  Tag / fusion protein: PreScission protease site (C terminal on backbone); 6xGly linker (C terminal on backbone); 2xStrep tag (C terminal on backbone); ADH1 transcription terminator (C terminal on backbone); HphMX casette (C terminal on backbone)
Growth in bacteria
  Bacterial resistance: Ampicillin, 100 μg/mL
  Growth temperature: 37°C
  Growth strain: DH5alpha
  Copy number: Unknown
Gene/Insert
  Cloning method: Ligation Independent Cloning
  Sequencing primers: 5′ Sp6; 3′ T7
Resource information
  A portion of this plasmid was derived from a plasmid made by: Backbone pFA6a-6xGLY-3xFLAG-hphMX4 from Mark Hochstrasser lab (Yale Univeristy, New Haven, CT) via Addgene (Plasmid no. 20755)
Terms and licenses: Academic/Nonprofit Terms; Industry Terms: Not Available to Industry
Depositor comments: The depositing lab has constructed and deposited here 36 plasmids that can be used to generate linear PCR products to fuse to the 3' end of an ORF in the yeast genome and add (TEV or PreScission protease site) - 6X Gly linker - (12X His, 2X Strep, 3X FLAG, Protein A, or V5) - ADH1 transcription terminator - (KanMX, HphMX, or His3MX). Six plasmids (Addgene plasmids 44062, 44068, 44074, 44080, 44086, and 44092) have no epitope/purification tag and so can be used to add an alternate tag by standard cloning into unique XhoI-KpnI-XbaI sites, if desired. The other 30 plasmids are all of the possible combinations of the protease site - tag - marker options listed above. After fusion, the modified protein can then be followed with the epitope or purified using the tag and released from the matrix with the protease site. The constructs were designed with one of two different protease sites to allow a complex with two different tags to be purified in two successive steps, using each protease to release the complex from each purification matrix. The schematic diagram (see attached above) represents the format of the constructs and shows the proper scheme for producing the desired PCR products (see also below). If only epitope tagging is needed, the upstream primer can be adjusted to skip the protease site (see example below). Construction: DS5421 (pFA6a-6xGLY-3XFLAG-HIS3MX6 (Addgene Plasmid #20753), DS5422 (pFA6a-6xGLY-3XFLAG-KanMX) (Addgene Plasmid #20754), or DS5423 (pFA6a-6xGLY-3XFLAG-HphMX) (Addgene Plasmid #20755) (corresponding to each selection marker) was digested with AscI and PacI to release 3XFlag and replace it with TEV or PreScision sites followed by 6xGly and an XhoI-KpnI-XbaI linker. Affinity tags were constructed by PCR or by annealing oligos to fit into the XhoI-XbaI gap. This includes 12xHis, 2xStrep II, 3xFLAG, PrtA (2 repeats as found in pBS1479), and V5. Each tag was inserted into each base vector, making 30 templates with all combinations of protease site, tag, and selectable marker. PCR amplification: These two primers (along with 50 nt of homology to the targets at the 5' ends) will amplify the desired product from any of the constructs (the reading frame for P1 is important – alternating codons bracketed). P1 5’-(homology)...[CGA]CGG[ATC]CCC[GGG]TTA[ATT]AAC-3’ P2 5’-(homology)...GATATCATCGATGAATTCGAGCTCGTTT-3’ If only epitope tagging is needed, the upstream primer can be adjusted to skip the protease site. As an example, for the V5-tag-containing constructs, usage of the following primer (5’-(homology)... GGTGGAGGCTCTAGAGGTAAGCCAATTCCA-3’) in place of P1 will omit the protease cleavage site and add only 3xGly and V5 (GGGSR-V5-Stop).
How to cite: pTF280 (pFA6a-PSc-6xGly-2xStrep-HphMX) was a gift from Tim Formosa (Addgene plasmid # 44076 ; http://n2t.net/addgene:44076 ; RRID:Addgene_44076)
