>Addgene plasmid #44076 | pTF280 (pFA6a-PSc-6xGly-2xStrep-HphMX) | addgene partial sequence | sequence record 62087 | Sp6 5'-ATTTAGGTGACACTATAG-3'
GCTGCAGGTCGACGGATCCCCGGGTTAATTAACTTGGAAGTATTGTTCCAAGGTCCAGGTGGAGGCGGTG
GAGGCTCTAGATGGTCTCACCCACAGTTCGAGAAGGGTGGAGGCTCTGGCGGTGGATCCGGAGGCGGTTC
ATGGTCTCACCCACAGTTCGAGAAGTGACTCGAGGCGCGCCACTTCTAAATAAGCGAATTTCTTATGATT
TATGATTTTTATTATTAAATAAGTTATAAAAAAAATAAGTGTATACAAATTTTAAAGTGACTCTTAGGTT
TTAAAACGAAAATTCTTATTCTTGAGTAACTCTTTCCTGTAGGTCAGGTTGCTTTCTCAGGTATAGTATG
AGGTCGCTCTTATTGACCACACCTCTACCGGCAGATCCGCTAGGGATAACAGGGTAATATAGATCTGTTT
AGCTTGCCTCGTCCCCGCCGGGTCACCCGGCCAGCGACATGGAGGCCCAGAATACCCTCCTTGACAGTCT
TGACGTGCGCAGCTCAGGGGCATGATGTGACTGTCGCCCGTACATTTAGCCCATACATCCCCATGTATAA
TCATTTGCATCCATACATTTTGATGGCCGCACGGCGCGAAGCAAAAATTACGGCTCCTCGCTGCGGACCT
GCGAGCAGGGAAACGCTCCCCTCACAGACGCGTTGAATTGTCCCCACGCCGCGCCCCTGTAGAGAAATAT
AAAAGGTTAGGATTTGCCACTGAGGTTCTTCTTTCATATACTTCCTTTTAAAATCTTGCTAGGATACAGT
TCTCACATCACATCCGAACATAAACAACCATGGGTAAAAAGCCTGAACTCACCGCGACGTCTGTCGAGAA
GTTTCTGATCGAAAAGTTCGACAGCGTCTCCGAC
